Addgene plasmid #195527: pAAV-CaMKII-VARNAM2
Purpose: Red fluorescent, negative response-polarity voltage indicator under the control of CaMKII promoter
Depositing lab: Vincent Pieribone. Depositing organization: John B. Pierce Laboratory. Publication: Dual-polarity voltage imaging of the concurrent dynamics of multiple neuron types. Kannan M, Vasan G, Haziza S, Huang C, Chrapkiewicz R, Luo J, Cardin JA, Schnitzer MJ, Pieribone VA. Science. 2022 Nov 4;378(6619):eabm8797. doi: 10.1126/science.abm8797. Epub 2022 Nov 4. PubMed 36378956.
Backbone
  Vector backbone: pAAV-CaMKII
  Vector type: Mammalian Expression, AAV
Growth in bacteria
  Bacterial resistance: Ampicillin, 100 μg/mL
  Growth temperature: 37°C
  Growth strain: NEB Stable
  Copy number: Low Copy
Gene/Insert
  Gene/Insert name: VARNAM2
  Species: Synthetic
  Mutation: VARNAM SI linker
  Promoter: CaMKII
  Cloning method: Restriction Enzyme; 5′ cloning site KpnI (unknown if destroyed); 3′ cloning site HindIII (unknown if destroyed)
  Sequencing primers: 5′ ATGCTGACGAAGGCTCGCGA; 3′ GGCCACAACTCCTCATAAAGAGACAG
Terms and licenses: Academic/Nonprofit Terms; Industry Terms: Not Available to Industry
How to cite: pAAV-CaMKII-VARNAM2 was a gift from Vincent Pieribone (Addgene plasmid # 195527 ; http://n2t.net/addgene:195527 ; RRID:Addgene_195527)
