[The description below was written by a language model from this plasmid's Addgene catalogue record and pLannotate feature annotations shown in this document.]
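Description:
pAAV-CaMKII-VARNAM2 is an adeno-associated virus transfer plasmid for mammalian expression, built on a pAAV-CaMKII backbone and carrying a synthetic, genetically encoded voltage indicator. It is maintained in bacteria through a ColE1/pUC-type origin and selected with ampicillin via the β-lactamase gene and its own promoter. The catalogue lists it as low copy and propagated in a recombination-deficient strain, which is common for plasmids carrying repeat-rich ITRs. An f1 phage origin and small remnants of pBR322 bom and rop sequences are also present in the backbone.

The expression cassette lies between AAV2 inverted terminal repeats, which allow the intervening DNA to be packaged into recombinant AAV particles. The annotation finds a full-length ITR downstream and only short fragments of the upstream one, which may reflect difficulty in sequencing or annotating that repeat. Transcription is driven by the mouse CaMKIIα promoter, generally used to restrict expression to excitatory neurons. The VARNAM2 insert, cloned between KpnI and HindIII sites and described as VARNAM with an "SI linker" modification, is only partly annotated. The table identifies the red fluorescent protein mRuby3, followed by a short fragment of the Kir2.1 (KCNJ2) potassium channel, a type of motif commonly appended to improve membrane trafficking. The roughly 700 nt between the promoter and mRuby3 is unannotated and presumably encodes the voltage-sensing portion, though the record does not say what it is. A WPRE enhances transcript stability and expression, and the human growth hormone polyadenylation signal terminates the message.

The construct provides a red, negative-polarity voltage indicator, whose fluorescence decreases on depolarisation, for imaging membrane voltage in CaMKII-expressing neurons after AAV delivery.
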