Features (pLannotate 1.2.2; 15 found; start..end, strand, type, name):
     12..39      +  repeat_region  AAV2 ITR (fragment): inverted terminal repeat of adeno-associated virus serotype 2 inverted
     68..95      +  repeat_region  AAV2 ITR (fragment): inverted terminal repeat of adeno-associated virus serotype 2 inverted
    149..1437    +  promoter       CaMKII promoter: promoter for the mouse calcium/calmodulin-dependent kinase II α subunit
   2145..2834    +  CDS            mRuby3: mRuby3 is a basic (constitutively fluorescent) red fluorescent protein published in 2016, derived from Entacmaea quadricolor. It has low acid sensitivity.
   2835..2894    +  CDS            KCNJ2 (fragment): KCNJ2_HUMAN - Also known as IRK1. Experimental evidence at protein level: Swiss-Prot protein existence level 1. Probably participates in establishing action potential waveform and excitability of neuronal and muscle tissues. Inward rectifier potassium channels are characterized by a greater tendency to allow potassium to flow into the cell rather than out of it. Their voltage dependence is regulated by the concentration of extracellular potassium; as external potassium is raised, the voltage range of the channel opening shifts to more positive voltages. The inward rectification is mainly due t
   2931..3519    +  misc_feature   WPRE: woodchuck hepatitis virus posttranscriptional regulatory element
   3551..4027    +  polyA_signal   hGH poly(A) signal: human growth hormone polyadenylation signal
   4067..4207    +  repeat_region  AAV2 ITR: inverted terminal repeat of adeno-associated virus serotype 2 inverted
   4212..4263    -  misc_feature   bom (fragment): basis of mobility region from pBR322
   4282..4737    +  rep_origin     f1 ori (sequence partly withheld): f1 bacteriophage origin of replication; arrow indicates direction of (+) strand synthesis
   4738..4787    -  misc_feature   bom (fragment): basis of mobility region from pBR322
   4889..4924    -  CDS            rop (fragment): Rop protein, which maintains plasmids at low copy number; rop
   5019..5123    +  promoter       AmpR promoter: bla
   5124..5984    +  CDS            AmpR: β-lactamase; bla; confers resistance to ampicillin, carbenicillin, and related antibiotics
   6155..6743    +  rep_origin     ori: high-copy-number ColE1/pMB1/pBR322/pUC origin of replication
>Addgene plasmid #195527 | pAAV-CaMKII-VARNAM2 | addgene full sequence | sequence record 383205 | Addgene NGS Result
CCTGCAGGCAGCTGCGCGCTCGCTCGCTCACTGAGGCCGCCCGGGCGTCGGGCGACCTTTGGTCGCCCGG
CCTCAGTGAGCGAGCGAGCGCGCAGAGAGGGAGTGGCCAACTCCATCACTAGGGGTTCCTGCGGCCGCAC
GCGTTTAACATTATGGCCTTAGGTCACTTCATCTCCATGGGGTTCTTCTTCTGATTTTCTAGAAAATGAG
ATGGGGGTGCAGAGAGCTTCCTCAGTGACCTGCCCAGGGTCACATCAGAAATGTCAGAGCTAGAACTTGA
ACTCAGATTACTAATCTTAAATTCCATGCCTTGGGGGCATGCAAGTACGATATACAGAAGGAGTGAACTC
ATTAGGGCAGATGACCAATGAGTTTAGGAAAGAAGAGTCCAGGGCAGGGTACATCTACACCACCCGCCCA
GCCCTGGGTGAGTCCAGCCACGTTCACCTCATTATAGTTGCCTCTCTCCAGTCCTACCTTGACGGGAAGC
ACAAGCAGAAACTGGGACAGGAGCCCCAGGAGACCAAATCTTCATGGTCCCTCTGGGAGGATGGGTGGGG
AGAGCTGTGGCAGAGGCCTCAGGAGGGGCCCTGCTGCTCAGTGGTGACAGATAGGGGTGAGAAAGCAGAC
AGAGTCATTCCGTCAGCATTCTGGGTCTGTTTGGTACTTCTTCTCACGCTAAGGTGGCGGTGTGATATGC
ACAATGGCTAAAAAGCAGGGAGAGCTGGAAAGAAACAAGGACAGAGACAGAGGCCAAGTCAACCAGACCA
ATTCCCAGAGGAAGCAAAGAAACCATTACAGAGACTACAAGGGGGAAGGGAAGGAGAGATGAATTAGCTT
CCCCTGTAAACCTTAGAACCCAGCTGTTGCCAGGGCAACGGGGCAATACCTGTCTCTTCAGAGGAGATGA
AGTTGCCAGGGTAACTACATCCTGTCTTTCTCAAGGACCATCCCAGAATGTGGCACCCACTAGCCGTTAC
CATAGCAACTGCCTCTTTGCCCCACTTAATCCCATCCCGTCTGTTAAAAGGGCCCTATAGTTGGAGGTGG
GGGAGGTAGGAAGAGCGATGATCACTTGTGGACTAAGTTTGTTCGCATCCCCTTCTCCAACCCCCTCAGT
ACATCACCCTGGGGGAACAGGGTCCACTTGCTCCTGGGCCCACACAGTCCTGCAGTATTGTGTATATAAG
GCCAGGGCAAAGAGGAGCAGGTTTTAAAGTGAAAGGCAGGCAGGTGTTGGGGAGGCAGTTACCGGGGCAA
CGGGAACAGGGCGTTTCGGAGGTGGTTGCCATGGGGACCTGGATGCTGACGAAGGCTCGCGAGGCTGTGA
GCAGCCACAGTGCCCTGCTCAGAAGCCCCAAGCTCGTCAGTCAAGCCGGTTCTCCGTTTGCACTCAGGAG
CACGGGCAGGCGAGTGGCCCCTAGTTCTGGGGGCAGCTCTAGAGCGGTACCGCCACCATGGCTGACGTGG
AAACCGAGACCGGCATGATTGCACAGTGGATTGTCTTTGCTATTATGGCTGCTGCTGCTATTGCTTTTGG
AGTGGCTGTGCACTTTCGGCCTTCAGAGCTGAAGAGCGCATACTATATCAACATTGCCATCTGCACTATC
GCCGCTACCGCTTACTATGCAATGGCCGTGAACTACCAGGACCTGACAATGAATGGTGAAAGGCAGGTGG
TCTACGCAAGATATATTAGCTGGGTGCTGACCACACCACTGCTCCTGCTCGATCTCATCGTCATGACCAA
GATGGGCGGAGTGATGATTTCTTGGGTCATCGGCGCAGACATTTTCATGATCGTGTTTGGTATTCTGGGC
GCCTTCGAGGATGAACACAAGTTCAAATGGGTGTACTTTATCGCTGGATGTGTGATGCAGGCAGTCCTGA
CATACGGGATGTATAACGCCACTTGGAAAGACGATCTGAAGAAAAGCCCCGAGTACCATAGCTCCTATGT
CAGTCTGCTCGTCTTCCTGTCAATCCTCTGGGTGTTTTATCCTGTCGTGTGGGCTTTCGGGTCTGGTAGT
GGCGTGCTGTCCGTCGACAATGAGGCCATTCTCATGGGAATCCTGGATGTGCTCGCTAAGCCACTGTTTG
GAATGGGGTGCCTCATTGCCCATGAGACTATCTTCAAGTCCATCCTGATTAAGGAAAATATGCGGATGAA
GGTCGTGATGGAAGGGTCTGTCAATGGGCACCAGTTCAAGTGCACCGGAGAGGGAGAGGGCAGGCCATAC
GAGGGCGTGCAGACAATGAGGATCAAAGTGATCGAGGGAGGACCACTGCCTTTCGCCTTTGACATCCTGG
CCACCAGCTTCATGTACGGCAGCAGGACCTTCATCAAGTATCCAGCCGACATCCCCGATTTCTTTAAGCA
GAGCTTCCCCGAGGGCTTTACCTGGGAGAGGGTGACAAGATACGAGGATGGCGGCGTGGTGACCGTGACA
CAGGACACCTCTCTGGAGGATGGCGAGCTGGTGTATAACGTGAAGGTGAGGGGCGTGAACTTCCCTAGCA
ATGGCCCAGTGATGCAGAAGAAGACCAAGGGCTGGGAGCCCAATACAGAGATGATGTACCCTGCAGACGG
AGGCCTGAGGGGATATACCGACATCGCCCTGAAGGTGGATGGAGGAGGACACCTGCACTGTAACTTTGTG
ACCACATACCGCTCCAAGAAGACAGTGGGCAATATCAAGATGCCAGGAGTGCACGCCGTGGACCACAGGC
TGGAGCGCATCGAGGAGTCTGATAACGAGACATATGTGGTGCAGAGAGAGGTGGCCGTGGCCAAGTACTC
TAATCTGGGCGGCGGGATGGACGAGCTGTATAAGAAGAGCAGGATCACCAGCGAGGGCGAGTACATCCCC
CTGGACCAGATCGACATCAACGTGTTCTGCTACGAGAACGAGGTGTAAAAGCTTATCGATAATCAACCTC
TGGATTACAAAATTTGTGAAAGATTGACTGGTATTCTTAACTATGTTGCTCCTTTTACGCTATGTGGATA
CGCTGCTTTAATGCCTTTGTATCATGCTATTGCTTCCCGTATGGCTTTCATTTTCTCCTCCTTGTATAAA
TCCTGGTTGCTGTCTCTTTATGAGGAGTTGTGGCCCGTTGTCAGGCAACGTGGCGTGGTGTGCACTGTGT
TTGCTGACGCAACCCCCACTGGTTGGGGCATTGCCACCACCTGTCAGCTCCTTTCCGGAACTTTCGCTTT
CCCCCTCCCTATTGCCACGGCGGAACTCATCGCCGCCTGCCTTGCCCGCTGCTGGACAGGGGCTCGGCTG
TTGGGCACTGACAATTCCGTGGTGTTGTCGGGGAAATCATCGTCCTTTCCTTGGCTGCTCGCCTATGTTG
CCACCTGGATTCTGCGCGGGACGTCCTTCTGCTACGTCCCTTCGGCCCTCAATCCAGCGGACCTTCCTTC
CCGCGGCCTGCTGCCGGCTCTGCGGCCTCTTCCGCGTCTTCGCCTTCGCCCTCAGACGAGTCGGATCTCC
CTTTGGGCCGCCTCCCCGCATCGATACCGAGCGCTGCTCGAGAGATCTACGGGTGGCATCCCTGTGACCC
CTCCCCAGTGCCTCTCCTGGCCCTGGAAGTTGCCACTCCAGTGCCCACCAGCCTTGTCCTAATAAAATTA
AGTTGCATCATTTTGTCTGACTAGGTGTCCTTCTATAATATTATGGGGTGGAGGGGGGTGGTATGGAGCA
AGGGGCAAGTTGGGAAGACAACCTGTAGGGCCTGCGGGGTCTATTGGGAACCAAGCTGGAGTGCAGTGGC
ACAATCTTGGCTCACTGCAATCTCCGCCTCCTGGGTTCAAGCGATTCTCCTGCCTCAGCCTCCCGAGTTG
TTGGGATTCCAGGCATGCATGACCAGGCTCAGCTAATTTTTGTTTTTTTGGTAGAGACGGGGTTTCACCA
TATTGGCCAGGCTGGTCTCCAACTCCTAATCTCAGGTGATCTACCCACCTTGGCCTCCCAAATTGCTGGG
ATTACAGGCGTGAACCACTGCTCCCTTCCCTGTCCTTCTGATTTTGTAGGTAACCACGTGCGGACCGAGC
GGCCGCAGGAACCCCTAGTGATGGAGTTGGCCACTCCCTCTCTGCGCGCTCGCTCGCTCACTGAGGCCGG
GCGACCAAAGGTCGCCCGACGCCCGGGCTTTGCCCGGGCGGCCTCAGTGAGCGAGCGAGCGCGCAGCTGC
CTGCAGGGGCGCCTGATGCGGTATTTTCTCCTTACGCATCTGTGCGGTATTTCACACCGCATA
[95 nt withheld, positions 4264-4358]
T
[46 nt withheld, positions 4360-4405]
C
[141 nt withheld, positions 4407-4547]
CCTTTGACGTTGGAGTCCACGTTCTTT
[37 nt withheld, positions 4575-4611]
ACTCTATCTCGGGCTATTCTTTTGATTTATAAGGGATTTTGCCGATTTCGGTCTATTGGTTAAAAAATGA
GCTGATTTAACAAAAATTTAACGCGAATTTTAACAAAATATTAACGTTTACAATTTTATGGTGCACTCTC
AGTACAATCTGCTCTGATGCCGCATAGTTAAGCCAGCCCCGACACCCGCCAACACCCGCTGACGCGCCCT
GACGGGCTTGTCTGCTCCCGGCATCCGCTTACAGACAAGCTGTGACCGTCTCCGGGAGCTGCATGTGTCA
GAGGTTTTCACCGTCATCACCGAAACGCGCGAGACGAAAGTGCCTCGTGATACGCCTATTTTTATAGGTT
AATGTCATGATAATAATGGTTTCTTAGACGTCAGGTGGCACTTTTCGGGGAAATGTGCGCGGAACCCCTA
TTTGTTTATTTTTCTAAATACATTCAAATATGTATCCGCTCATGAGACAATAACCCTGATAAATGCTTCA
ATAATATTGAAAAAGGAAGAGTATGAGTATTCAACATTTCCGTGTCGCCCTTATTCCCTTTTTTGCGGCA
TTTTGCCTTCCTGTTTTTGCTCACCCAGAAACGCTGGTGAAAGTAAAAGATGCTGAAGATCAGTTGGGTG
CACGAGTGGGTTACATCGAACTGGATCTCAACAGCGGTAAGATCCTTGAGAGTTTTCGCCCCGAAGAACG
TTTTCCAATGATGAGCACTTTTAAAGTTCTGCTATGTGGCGCGGTATTATCCCGTATTGACGCCGGGCAA
GAGCAACTCGGTCGCCGCATACACTATTCTCAGAATGACTTGGTTGAGTACTCACCAGTCACAGAAAAGC
ATCTTACGGATGGCATGACAGTAAGAGAATTATGCAGTGCTGCCATAACCATGAGTGATAACACTGCGGC
CAACTTACTTCTGACAACGATCGGAGGACCGAAGGAGCTAACCGCTTTTTTGCACAACATGGGGGATCAT
GTAACTCGCCTTGATCGTTGGGAACCGGAGCTGAATGAAGCCATACCAAACGACGAGCGTGACACCACGA
TGCCTGTAGCAATGGCAACAACGTTGCGCAAACTATTAACTGGCGAACTACTTACTCTAGCTTCCCGGCA
ACAATTAATAGACTGGATGGAGGCGGATAAAGTTGCAGGACCACTTCTGCGCTCGGCCCTTCCGGCTGGC
TGGTTTATTGCTGATAAATCTGGAGCCGGTGAGCGTGGGTCTCGCGGTATCATTGCAGCACTGGGGCCAG
ATGGTAAGCCCTCCCGTATCGTAGTTATCTACACGACGGGGAGTCAGGCAACTATGGATGAACGAAATAG
ACAGATCGCTGAGATAGGTGCCTCACTGATTAAGCATTGGTAACTGTCAGACCAAGTTTACTCATATATA
CTTTAGATTGATTTAAAACTTCATTTTTAATTTAAAAGGATCTAGGTGAAGATCCTTTTTGATAATCTCA
TGACCAAAATCCCTTAACGTGAGTTTTCGTTCCACTGAGCGTCAGACCCCGTAGAAAAGATCAAAGGATC
TTCTTGAGATCCTTTTTTTCTGCGCGTAATCTGCTGCTTGCAAACAAAAAAACCACCGCTACCAGCGGTG
GTTTGTTTGCCGGATCAAGAGCTACCAACTCTTTTTCCGAAGGTAACTGGCTTCAGCAGAGCGCAGATAC
CAAATACTGTTCTTCTAGTGTAGCCGTAGTTAGGCCACCACTTCAAGAACTCTGTAGCACCGCCTACATA
CCTCGCTCTGCTAATCCTGTTACCAGTGGCTGCTGCCAGTGGCGATAAGTCGTGTCTTACCGGGTTGGAC
TCAAGACGATAGTTACCGGATAAGGCGCAGCGGTCGGGCTGAACGGGGGGTTCGTGCACACAGCCCAGCT
TGGAGCGAACGACCTACACCGAACTGAGATACCTACAGCGTGAGCTATGAGAAAGCGCCACGCTTCCCGA
AGGGAGAAAGGCGGACAGGTATCCGGTAAGCGGCAGGGTCGGAACAGGAGAGCGCACGAGGGAGCTTCCA
GGGGGAAACGCCTGGTATCTTTATAGTCCTGTCGGGTTTCGCCACCTCTGACTTGAGCGTCGATTTTTGT
GATGCTCGTCAGGGGGGCGGAGCCTATGGAAAAACGCCAGCAACGCGGCCTTTTTACGGTTCCTGGCCTT
TTGCTGGCCTTTTGCTCACATGT
